>Addgene plasmid #211287 | pBiT3.1-C_KIF21A:1337-1653 | addgene full sequence | sequence record 423435 | Addgene NGS Result
AAGACGCGTTAATTAAGACGTCGGCAGTGAAAAAAATGCTTTATTTGTGAAATTTGTGATGCTATTGCTT
TATTTGTAACCATTATAAGCTGCAATAAACAAGTTAACAACAACAATTGCATTCATTTTATGTTTCAGGT
TCAGGGGGAGGTGTGGGAGGTTTTTTAAAGCAAGTAAAACCTCTACAAATGTGGTATGGCTGATTATGAT
CCGCGGCCGCAATACGTCGACGTTATCAGCTGACTTCGTACGAGAGCCTAGGATTATGGCGCGCCACTAG
TTATTAATAGTAATCAATTACGGGGTCATTAGTTCATAGCCCATATATGGAGTTCCGCGTTACATAACTT
ACGGTAAATGGCCCGCCTGGCTGACCGCCCAACGACCCCCGCCCATTGACGTCAATAATGACGTATGTTC
CCATAGTAACGCCAATAGGGACTTTCCATTGACGTCAATGGGTGGAGTATTTACGGTAAACTGCCCACTT
GGCAGTACATCAAGTGTATCATATGCCAAGTCCGCCCCCTATTGACGTCAATGACGGTAAATGGCCCGCC
TGGCATTATGCCCAGTACATGACCTTACGGGACTTTCCTACTTGGCAGTACATCTACGTATTAGTCATCG
CTATTACCATGGTGATGCGGTTTTGGCAGTACACCAATGGGCGTGGATAGCGGTTTGACTCACGGGGATT
TCCAAGTCTCCACCCCATTGACGTCAATGGGAGTTTGTTTTGGCACCAAAATCAACGGGACTTTCCAAAA
TGTCGTAATAACCCCGCCCCGTTGACGCAAATGGGCGGTAGGCGTGTACGGTGGGAGGTCTATATAAGCA
GAGCTGGTTTAGTGAACCGTCAGATCACTAGAATCTTTATTGCGGTAGTTTATCACAGTTAAATTGCTAA
CGCAGTCAGTGCTTCTGACACAACAGTCTCGAACTTAAGCTGCAGAAGTTGGTCGTGAGGCACTGGGCAG
GTAAGTATCAAGGTTACAAGACAGGTTTAAGGAGACCAATAGAAACTGGGCTTGTCGAGACAGAGAAGAC
TCTTGCGTTTCTGATAGGCACCTATTGGTCTTACTGACATCCACTTTGCCTTTCTCTCCACAGGTGTCCA
CTCCCAGTTCAATTACAGCTCTTAAGGCTAGAGTATTAATACGACTCACTATAGGGGCGATCGCAACAAG
CTTCGGGAAGATCTGGAGCTAGCGGCGGGGGATCCGGTGGGAATTCGACACCATGCTTCAGTGTATTCAC
ATAGCTGAAGGGCATACAAAAGCTGTGCTCTGTGTGGATTCTACTGATGATCTCCTCTTCACTGGATCAA
AAGATCGTACTTGTAAAGTATGGAATCTGGTGACTGGGCAGGAAATAATGTCACTGGGGGGTCATCCCAA
CAATGTCGTGTCTGTAAAATACTGTAATTATACCAGTTTGGTCTTCACTGTATCAACATCTTATATTAAG
GTGTGGGATATCAGAGATTCAGCAAAGTGCATTCGAACACTAACGTCTTCAGGTCAAGTTACTCTTGGAG
ATGCTTGTTCTGCAAGTACCAGTCGAACAGTAGCTATTCCTTCTGGAGAGAACCAGATCAATCAAATTGC
CCTAAACCCAACTGGCACCTTCCTCTATGCTGCTTCTGGAAATGCTGTCAGGATGTGGGATCTTAAAAGG
TTTCAGTCTACAGGAAAGTTAACAGGACACCTAGGCCCTGTTATGTGCCTTACTGTGGATCAGATTTCCA
GTGGACAAGATCTAATCATCACTGGCTCCAAGGATCATTACATCAAAATGTTTGATGTTACAGAAGGAGC
TCTTGGGACTGTGAGTCCCACCCACAATTTTGAACCCCCTCATTATGATGGCATAGAAGCACTAACCATT
CAAGGGGATAACCTATTTAGTGGGTCTAGAGATAATGGAATCAAGAAATGGGACTTAACTCAAAAAGACC
TTCTTCAGCAAGTTCCAAATGCACATAAGGATTGGGTCTGTGCCCTGGGAGTGGTGCCAGACCACCCAGT
TTTGCTCAGTGGCTGCAGAGGGGGCATTTTGAAAGTCTGGAACATGGATACTTTTATGCCAGTGGGAGAG
ATGAAGGGTCATGATAGTCCTATCAATGCCATATGTGTTAATTCCACCCACATTTTTACTGCAGCTGATG
ATCGAACTGTGAGAATTTGGAAGGCTGGCTCGAGCGGTGGGAGCTCCGGTGTGAGCGGCTGGCGGCTGTT
CAAGAAGATTAGCTAAGTTTAAACGGCCGCGACTCTAGACTGCAGGCATGCAAGCTGATTTGGCTGCTGC
CACCGCTGAGCAAGGCCGCTTCGAGCAGACATGATAAGATACATTGATGAGTTTGGACAAACCACAACTA
GAATGCAGTGAAAAAAATGCTTTATTTGTGAAATTTGTGATGCTATTGCTTTATTTGTAACCATTATAAG
CTGCAATAAACAAGTTAACAACAACAATTGCATTCATTTTATGTTTCAGGTTCAGGGGGAGATGTGGGAG
GTTTTTTTAAGCAAGTAAAACCTCTACAAATGTGGTAAAATCTTAATTAAGACTTCTAATATAACTTCGT
ATAGCATACATTATACGAAGTTATGGTTCCACTGTTGACAATTAATCATCGGCATAGTATATCGGCATAG
TATAATACGACAAGGTGAGGAACTAAACCCAGGAGGCAGATCATGATTGAACAAGATGGATTGCACGCAG
GTTCTCCGGCCGCTTGGGTGGAGAGGCTATTCGGCTATGACTGGGCACAACAGACAATCGGCTGCTCTGA
TGCCGCCGTGTTCCGGCTGTCAGCGCAGGGGCGCCCGGTTCTTTTTGTCAAGACCGACCTGTCCGGTGCC
CTGAATGAACTGCAGGACGAGGCAGCGCGGCTATCGTGGCTGGCCACGACGGGCGTTCCTTGCGCAGCTG
TGCTCGACGTTGTCACTGAAGCGGGAAGGGACTGGCTGCTATTGGGCGAAGTGCCGGGGCAGGATCTCCT
GTCATCTCACCTTGCTCCTGCCGAGAAAGTATCCATCATGGCTGATGCAATGCGGCGGCTGCATACGCTT
GATCCGGCTACCTGCCCATTCGACCACCAAGCGAAACATCGCATCGAGCGAGCACGTACTCGGATGGAAG
CCGGTCTTGTCGATCAGGATGATCTGGACGAAGAGCATCAGGGGCTCGCGCCAGCCGAACTGTTCGCCAG
GCTCAAGGCGCGCATGCCCGACGGCGAGGATCTCGTCGTGACCCATGGCGATGCCTGCTTGCCGAATATC
ATGGTGGAAAATGGCCGCTTTTCTGGATTCATCGACTGTGGCCGGCTGGGTGTGGCGGACCGCTATCAGG
ACATAGCGTTGGCTACCCGTGATATTGCTGAAGAGCTTGGCGGCGAATGGGCTGACCGCTTCCTCGTGCT
TTACGGTATCGCCGCTCCCGATTCGCAGCGCATCGCCTTCTATCGCCTTCTTGACGAGTTCTTCTGATTC
GAAATGACCGACCAAGCGACGCCCAACCGGTATCAGCTCACTCAAAGGCGGTAATACGGTTATCCACAGA
ATCAGGGGATAACGCAGGAAAGAACATGTGAGCAAAAGGCCAGCAAAAGGCCAGGAACCGTAAAAAGGCC
GCGTTGCTGGCGTTTTTCCATAGGCTCCGCCCCCCTGACGAGCATCACAAAAATCGACGCTCAAGTCAGA
GGTGGCGAAACCCGACAGGACTATAAAGATACCAGGCGTTTCCCCCTGGAAGCTCCCTCGTGCGCTCTCC
TGTTCCGACCCTGCCGCTTACCGGATACCTGTCCGCCTTTCTCCCTTCGGGAAGCGTGGCGCTTTCTCAT
AGCTCACGCTGTAGGTATCTCAGTTCGGTGTAGGTCGTTCGCTCCAAGCTGGGCTGTGTGCACGAACCCC
CCGTTCAGCCCGACCGCTGCGCCTTATCCGGTAACTATCGTCTTGAGTCCAACCCGGTAAGACACGACTT
ATCGCCACTGGCAGCAGCCACTGGTAACAGGATTAGCAGAGCGAGGTATGTAGGCGGTGCTACAGAGTTC
TTGAAGTGGTGGCCTAACTACGGCTACACTAGAAGGACAGTATTTGGTATCTGCGCTCTGCTGAAGCCAG
TTACCTTCGGAAAAAGAGTTGGTAGCTCTTGATCCGGCAAACAAACCACCGCTGGTAGCGGTGGTTTTTT
TGTTTGCAAGCAGCAGATTACGCGCAGAAAAAAAGGATTTCAAGAAGATCCTTTGATCTTTTCTACGGGG
TCTGACGCTCAGTGGAACGAAAACTCACGTTAAGGGATTTTGGTCATGAGATTATCAAAAAGGATCTTCA
CCTAGATCCTTTTATAGTCCGGAATCGTCACACAAAAAACCAACACACAGATGTAATGAAAATAAAGATA
TTTTATTGCGGCCATCGTGATGGCTAGAGTTTAGCCCTCCCACACATAACCAGAGGGCAGCAATTCACGA
ATCCCAACTGCCGTCGGCTGTCCATCACTGTCCTTCACTATGGCTTTGATCCCAGGATGCAGATCGAGAA
GCACCTGTCGGCACCGTCCGCAGGGGCTCAAGATGCCCCTGTTCTCATTTCCGATCGCGACGATACAAGT
CAGGTTGCCAGCTGCCGCAGCAGCAGCAGTGCCCAGCACCACGAGTTCTGCACAAGGTCCCCCAGTAAAA
TGATATACATTGACACCAGTGAAGATGCGGCCGTCGCTAGAGAGAGCTGCGCTGGCGACGCTGTAGTCTT
CAGAGATGGGGATGCTGTTGATTGTAGCCGTTGCTCTTTCAATGAGGGTGGATTCTTCTTGAGACAAAGG
CTTGGCCATGGTGGCGCTAGTGTCAGAAGAATCGAGCTTTTTGCAAAAGCCTAGGCCTCCAAAAAAGCCT
CCTCACTACTTCTGGAATAGCTCAGAGGCCGAGGCGGCCTCGGCCTCTGCATAAATAAAAAAAATTAGTC
AGCCATGGGGCGGAGAATGGGCGGAACTGGGCGGAGTTAGGGGCGGGATGGGCGGAGTTAGGGGCGGGAC
TATGGTTGCTGACTAATTGAGATGCATGCTTTGCATACTTCTGCCTGCTGGGGAGCCTGGGGACTTTCCA
CACCTGGTTGCTGACTAATTGAGATGCATGCTTTGCATACTTCTGCCTGCTGGGGAGCCTGGGGACTTTC
CACACCCTAACTGACACACATTCCACAGCTGGTTCTTTCCGCCTCAGAAGGTACCTAACCAAGTTCCTCT
TTCAGAGGTTATTTCAGGCCATGGTGCTGCGC
Features (pLannotate 1.2.2; 17 found; start..end, strand, type, name):
     24..105     -  polyA_signal   SV40 poly(A) signal: SV40 polyadenylation signal
    128..211     -  CDS            large T antigen (fragment): large T antigen from SV40 (simian virus 40)
    276..641     +  enhancer       CMV enhancer: human cytomegalovirus immediate early enhancer
    643..842     +  promoter       CMV promoter: human cytomegalovirus (CMV) immediate early promoter
    981..1113    +  intron         chimeric intron: chimera between introns from human β-globin and immunoglobulin heavy chain genes
   1157..1175    +  promoter       T7 promoter: promoter for bacteriophage T7 RNA polymerase
   1246..2196    +  CDS            KIF21A (fragment): KI21A_HUMAN - Also known as KIAA1708, KIF2. Experimental evidence at protein level: Swiss-Prot protein existence level 1. Microtubule-binding motor protein probably involved in neuronal axonal transport. In vitro, has a plus-end directed motor activity. From Homo sapiens (Human).
   2292..2319    +  CDS            SET1 (fragment): solubility-enhancement tag derived from T7 phage gene 10B
   2345..2466    -  polyA_signal   SV40 poly(A) signal: SV40 polyadenylation signal
   2489..2557    -  CDS            large T antigen (fragment): large T antigen from SV40 (simian virus 40)
   2581..2614    +  protein_bind   loxP: Cre-mediated recombination occurs in the 8-bp core sequence (GCATACAT). Cre recombinase
   2624..2671    +  promoter       EM7 promoter: synthetic bacterial promoter&nbsp
   2703..3494    +  CDS            neo: KKA2_KLEPN - Also known as kan, nptII. Experimental evidence at protein level: Swiss-Prot protein existence level 1. Resistance to kanamycin, neomycin, paromomycin, ribostamycin, butirosin and gentamicin B. From Klebsiella pneumoniae.
   3655..4243    -  rep_origin     ori: high-copy-number ColE1/pMB1/pBR322/pUC origin of replication
   4369..4417    -  polyA_signal   poly(A) signal: synthetic polyadenylation signal
   4441..4839    -  CDS            BSD: blasticidin S deaminase; Aspergillus terreus BSD; confers resistance to blasticidin
   4870..5227    -  promoter       SV40 promoter: SV40 enhancer and early promoter
