[The description below was written by a language model from this plasmid's Addgene catalogue record and pLannotate feature annotations shown in this document.]
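Description:
pBiT3.1-C_KIF21A:1337-1653 is a mammalian expression plasmid built on the commercial pBiT3.1-C backbone, carrying a 951 bp wild-type fragment of human KIF21A that encodes residues L1337 to A1653. KIF21A is a microtubule-binding kinesin motor protein, and the associated publication concerns WD40 repeat-containing proteins. The fragment was derived from a Mammalian Gene Collection clone and inserted by ligation-independent cloning between EcoRI and XhoI sites that remain intact. It is fused at its C terminus, through a short glycine/serine linker, to the HiBiT peptide. This small tag complements the LgBiT partner to reconstitute NanoLuc luciferase, so the tagged protein can be quantified by luminescence.

Transcription is driven by the CMV immediate-early enhancer and promoter, followed by a chimeric β-globin/immunoglobulin intron that promotes efficient mRNA processing, and it ends at an SV40 polyadenylation signal. A T7 promoter just upstream of the insert serves as the 5′ sequencing primer site. The short "SET1" fragment annotated downstream of the insert is probably an incidental match rather than a functional tag.

The plasmid replicates in E. coli from a high-copy ColE1/pUC-type origin and is selected with kanamycin through the neo (nptII) gene, which sits behind the bacterial EM7 promoter and is preceded by a loxP site. The catalogue lists G418 as the mammalian selection. However, the feature table shows no eukaryotic promoter directly upstream of neo and instead shows a separate blasticidin S deaminase cassette with an SV40 early promoter and a synthetic poly(A) signal. The mammalian marker should therefore be confirmed before stable selection is attempted. The record supports use for expressing the HiBiT-tagged KIF21A fragment in mammalian cells, but it does not describe specific assays.
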