Addgene plasmid #211287: pBiT3.1-C_KIF21A:1337-1653
Purpose: Mammalian expression of human KIF21A fragment L1337 to A1653. C-terminal HiBiT tag.
Depositing lab: Cheryl Arrowsmith. Depositing organization: University of Toronto. Publication: A Target Class Ligandability Evaluation of WD40 Repeat-Containing Proteins. Ackloo S, Li F, Szewczyk M, Seitova A, Loppnau P, Zeng H, Xu J, Ahmad S, Arnautova YA, Baghaie AJ, Beldar S, Bolotokova A, Centrella PA, Chau I, Clark MA, Cuozzo JW, Dehghani-Tafti S, Disch JS, Dong A, Dumas A, Feng JA, Ghiabi P, Gibson E, Gilmer J, Goldman B, Green SR, Guie MA, Guilinger JP, Harms N, Herasymenko O, Houliston S, Hutchinson A, Kearnes S, Keefe AD, Kimani SW, Kramer T, Kutera M, Kwak HA, Lento C, Li Y, Liu J, Loup J, Machado RAC, Mulhern CJ, Perveen S, Righetto GL, Riley P, Shrestha S, Sigel EA, Silva M, Sintchak MD, Slakman BL, Taylor RD, Thompson J, Torng W, Underkoffler C, von Rechenberg M, Walsh RT, Watson I, Wilson DJ, Wolf E, Yadav M, Yazdi AK, Zhang J, Zhang Y, Santhakumar V, Edwards AM, Barsyte-Lovejoy D, Schapira M, Brown PJ, Halabelian L, Arrowsmith CH. J Med Chem. 2025 Jan 23;68(2):1092-1112. doi: 10.1021/acs.jmedchem.4c02010. Epub 2024 Nov 4. PubMed 39495097.
Backbone
  Vector backbone: pBiT3.1-C
  Backbone manufacturer: Promega
  Vector type: Mammalian Expression
  Selectable markers: Neomycin (select with G418)
Growth in bacteria
  Bacterial resistance: Kanamycin, 50 μg/mL
  Growth temperature: 37°C
  Growth strain: DH5alpha
  Copy number: High Copy
Gene/Insert
  Gene/Insert name: KIF21A:L1337-A1653
  Species: H. sapiens (human)
  Insert size (bp): 951
  Mutation: wild type
  Entrez Gene: KIF21A (a.k.a. CFEOM1, FEOM1, FEOM3A)
  Promoter: CMV
  Tag / fusion protein: GSSGGSSGVSGWRLFKKIS (C terminal on insert)
  Cloning method: Ligation Independent Cloning
  Sequencing primers: 5′ T7; 3′ TTGCTCAGCGGTGGCAGCAG
Resource information
  A portion of this plasmid was derived from a plasmid made by: Mammalian Gene Collection (BC047572)
Terms and licenses: Academic/Nonprofit Terms; Industry Terms: Not Available to Industry
Depositor comments: 5' Cloning Site: EcoR1 (not destroyed), 3' Cloning Site: Xho1 (not destroyed).
How to cite: pBiT3.1-C_KIF21A:1337-1653 was a gift from Cheryl Arrowsmith (Addgene plasmid # 211287 ; http://n2t.net/addgene:211287 ; RRID:Addgene_211287)
