>Addgene plasmid #211287 | pBiT3.1-C_KIF21A:1337-1653 | depositor partial sequence | sequence record 412052 | Insert sequence
ATGCTTCAGTGTATTCACATAGCTGAAGGGCATACAAAAGCTGTGCTCTGTGTGGATTCTACTGATGATC
TCCTCTTCACTGGATCAAAAGATCGTACTTGTAAAGTATGGAATCTGGTGACTGGGCAGGAAATAATGTC
ACTGGGGGGTCATCCCAACAATGTCGTGTCTGTAAAATACTGTAATTATACCAGTTTGGTCTTCACTGTA
TCAACATCTTATATTAAGGTGTGGGATATCAGAGATTCAGCAAAGTGCATTCGAACACTAACGTCTTCAG
GTCAAGTTACTCTTGGAGATGCTTGTTCTGCAAGTACCAGTCGAACAGTAGCTATTCCTTCTGGAGAGAA
CCAGATCAATCAAATTGCCCTAAACCCAACTGGCACCTTCCTCTATGCTGCTTCTGGAAATGCTGTCAGG
ATGTGGGATCTTAAAAGGTTTCAGTCTACAGGAAAGTTAACAGGACACCTAGGCCCTGTTATGTGCCTTA
CTGTGGATCAGATTTCCAGTGGACAAGATCTAATCATCACTGGCTCCAAGGATCATTACATCAAAATGTT
TGATGTTACAGAAGGAGCTCTTGGGACTGTGAGTCCCACCCACAATTTTGAACCCCCTCATTATGATGGC
ATAGAAGCACTAACCATTCAAGGGGATAACCTATTTAGTGGGTCTAGAGATAATGGAATCAAGAAATGGG
ACTTAACTCAAAAAGACCTTCTTCAGCAAGTTCCAAATGCACATAAGGATTGGGTCTGTGCCCTGGGAGT
GGTGCCAGACCACCCAGTTTTGCTCAGTGGCTGCAGAGGGGGCATTTTGAAAGTCTGGAACATGGATACT
TTTATGCCAGTGGGAGAGATGAAGGGTCATGATAGTCCTATCAATGCCATATGTGTTAATTCCACCCACA
TTTTTACTGCAGCTGATGATCGAACTGTGAGAATTTGGAAGGCT
